>Addgene plasmid #50921 | pLKO.1-puro U6 sgRNA Oct4A -12 | depositor full sequence | sequence record 76512 | pLKO.1-puro U6 sgRNA Oct4A -12 sequence 7132 bps
TTGGGGTTGCGCCTTTTCCAAGGCAGCCCTGGGTTTGCGCAGGGACGCGGCTGCTCTGGGCGTGGTTCCG
GGAAACGCAGCGGCGCCGACCCTGGGTCTCGCACATTCTTCACGTCCGTTCGCAGCGTCACCCGGATCTT
CGCCGCTACCCTTGTGGGCCCCCCGGCGACGCTTCCTGCTCCGCCCCTAAGTCGGGAAGGTTCCTTGCGG
TTCGCGGCGTGCCGGACGTGACAAACGGAAGCCGCACGTCTCACTAGTACCCTCGCAGACGGACAGCGCC
AGGGAGCAATGGCAGCGCGCCGACCGCGATGGGCTGTGGCCAATAGCGGCTGCTCAGCAGGGCGCGCCGA
GAGCAGCGGCCGGGAAGGGGCGGTGCGGGAGGCGGGGTGTGGGGCGGTAGTGTGGGCCCTGTTCCTGCCC
GCGCGGTGTTCCGCATTCTGCAAGCCTCCGGAGCGCACGTCGGCAGTCGGCTCCCTCGTTGACCGAATCA
CCGACCTCTCTCCCCAGGGGGATCCACCGGAGCTTACCATGACCGAGTACAAGCCCACGGTGCGCCTCGC
CACCCGCGACGACGTCCCCAGGGCCGTACGCACCCTCGCCGCCGCGTTCGCCGACTACCCCGCCACGCGC
CACACCGTCGATCCGGACCGCCACATCGAGCGGGTCACCGAGCTGCAAGAACTCTTCCTCACGCGCGTCG
GGCTCGACATCGGCAAGGTGTGGGTCGCGGACGACGGCGCCGCGGTGGCGGTCTGGACCACGCCGGAGAG
CGTCGAAGCGGGGGCGGTGTTCGCCGAGATCGGCCCGCGCATGGCCGAGTTGAGCGGTTCCCGGCTGGCC
GCGCAGCAACAGATGGAAGGCCTCCTGGCGCCGCACCGGCCCAAGGAGCCCGCGTGGTTCCTGGCCACCG
TCGGCGTCTCGCCCGACCACCAGGGCAAGGGTCTGGGCAGCGCCGTCGTGCTCCCCGGAGTGGAGGCGGC
CGAGCGCGCCGGGGTGCCCGCCTTCCTGGAGACCTCCGCGCCCCGCAACCTCCCCTTCTACGAGCGGCTC
GGCTTCACCGTCACCGCCGACGTCGAGGTGCCCGAAGGACCGCGCACCTGGTGCATGACCCGCAAGCCCG
GTGCCTGACGCCCGCCCCACGACCCGCAGCGCCCGACCGAAAGGAGCGCACGACCCCATGCATCGGTACC
TTTAAGACCAATGACTTACAAGGCAGCTGTAGATCTTAGCCACTTTTTAAAAGAAAAGGGGGGACTGGAA
GGGCTAATTCACTCCCAACGAAGACAAGATCTGCTTTTTGCTTGTACTGGGTCTCTCTGGTTAGACCAGA
TCTGAGCCTGGGAGCTCTCTGGCTAACTAGGGAACCCACTGCTTAAGCCTCAATAAAGCTTGCCTTGAGT
GCTTCAAGTAGTGTGTGCCCGTCTGTTGTGTGACTCTGGTAACTAGAGATCCCTCAGACCCTTTTAGTCA
GTGTGGAAAATCTCTAGCAGTAGTAGTTCATGTCATCTTATTATTCAGTATTTATAACTTGCAAAGAAAT
GAATATCAGAGAGTGAGAGGAACTTGTTTATTGCAGCTTATAATGGTTACAAATAAAGCAATAGCATCAC
AAATTTCACAAATAAAGCATTTTTTTCACTGCATTCTAGTTGTGGTTTGTCCAAACTCATCAATGTATCT
TATCATGTCTGGCTCTAGCTATCCCGCCCCTAACTCCGCCCATCCCGCCCCTAACTCCGCCCAGTTCCGC
CCATTCTCCGCCCCATGGCTGACTAATTTTTTTTATTTATGCAGAGGCCGAGGCCGCCTCGGCCTCTGAG
CTATTCCAGAAGTAGTGAGGAGGCTTTTTTGGAGGCCTAGGGACGTACCCAATTCGCCCTATAGTGAGTC
GTATTACGCGCGCTCACTGGCCGTCGTTTTACAACGTCGTGACTGGGAAAACCCTGGCGTTACCCAACTT
AATCGCCTTGCAGCACATCCCCCTTTCGCCAGCTGGCGTAATAGCGAAGAGGCCCGCACCGATCGCCCTT
CCCAACAGTTGCGCAGCCTGAATGGCGAATGGG
[124 nt withheld, positions 2064-2187]
C
[91 nt withheld, positions 2189-2279]
A
[49 nt withheld, positions 2281-2329]
CCTTTGACGTTGGAGTCCACGTTCTTT
[37 nt withheld, positions 2357-2393]
ACCCTATCTCGGTCTATTCTTTTGATTTATAAGGGATTTTGCCGATTTCGGCCTATTGGTTAAAAAATGA
GCTGATTTAACAAAAATTTAACGCGAATTTTAACAAAATATTAACGCTTACAATTTAGGTGGCACTTTTC
GGGGAAATGTGCGCGGAACCCCTATTTGTTTATTTTTCTAAATACATTCAAATATGTATCCGCTCATGAG
ACAATAACCCTGATAAATGCTTCAATAATATTGAAAAAGGAAGAGTATGAGTATTCAACATTTCCGTGTC
GCCCTTATTCCCTTTTTTGCGGCATTTTGCCTTCCTGTTTTTGCTCACCCAGAAACGCTGGTGAAAGTAA
AAGATGCTGAAGATCAGTTGGGTGCACGAGTGGGTTACATCGAACTGGATCTCAACAGCGGTAAGATCCT
TGAGAGTTTTCGCCCCGAAGAACGTTTTCCAATGATGAGCACTTTTAAAGTTCTGCTATGTGGCGCGGTA
TTATCCCGTATTGACGCCGGGCAAGAGCAACTCGGTCGCCGCATACACTATTCTCAGAATGACTTGGTTG
AGTACTCACCAGTCACAGAAAAGCATCTTACGGATGGCATGACAGTAAGAGAATTATGCAGTGCTGCCAT
AACCATGAGTGATAACACTGCGGCCAACTTACTTCTGACAACGATCGGAGGACCGAAGGAGCTAACCGCT
TTTTTGCACAACATGGGGGATCATGTAACTCGCCTTGATCGTTGGGAACCGGAGCTGAATGAAGCCATAC
CAAACGACGAGCGTGACACCACGATGCCTGTAGCAATGGCAACAACGTTGCGCAAACTATTAACTGGCGA
ACTACTTACTCTAGCTTCCCGGCAACAATTAATAGACTGGATGGAGGCGGATAAAGTTGCAGGACCACTT
CTGCGCTCGGCCCTTCCGGCTGGCTGGTTTATTGCTGATAAATCTGGAGCCGGTGAGCGTGGGTCTCGCG
GTATCATTGCAGCACTGGGGCCAGATGGTAAGCCCTCCCGTATCGTAGTTATCTACACGACGGGGAGTCA
GGCAACTATGGATGAACGAAATAGACAGATCGCTGAGATAGGTGCCTCACTGATTAAGCATTGGTAACTG
TCAGACCAAGTTTACTCATATATACTTTAGATTGATTTAAAACTTCATTTTTAATTTAAAAGGATCTAGG
TGAAGATCCTTTTTGATAATCTCATGACCAAAATCCCTTAACGTGAGTTTTCGTTCCACTGAGCGTCAGA
CCCCGTAGAAAAGATCAAAGGATCTTCTTGAGATCCTTTTTTTCTGCGCGTAATCTGCTGCTTGCAAACA
AAAAAACCACCGCTACCAGCGGTGGTTTGTTTGCCGGATCAAGAGCTACCAACTCTTTTTCCGAAGGTAA
CTGGCTTCAGCAGAGCGCAGATACCAAATACTGTTCTTCTAGTGTAGCCGTAGTTAGGCCACCACTTCAA
GAACTCTGTAGCACCGCCTACATACCTCGCTCTGCTAATCCTGTTACCAGTGGCTGCTGCCAGTGGCGAT
AAGTCGTGTCTTACCGGGTTGGACTCAAGACGATAGTTACCGGATAAGGCGCAGCGGTCGGGCTGAACGG
GGGGTTCGTGCACACAGCCCAGCTTGGAGCGAACGACCTACACCGAACTGAGATACCTACAGCGTGAGCT
ATGAGAAAGCGCCACGCTTCCCGAAGGGAGAAAGGCGGACAGGTATCCGGTAAGCGGCAGGGTCGGAACA
GGAGAGCGCACGAGGGAGCTTCCAGGGGGAAACGCCTGGTATCTTTATAGTCCTGTCGGGTTTCGCCACC
TCTGACTTGAGCGTCGATTTTTGTGATGCTCGTCAGGGGGGCGGAGCCTATGGAAAAACGCCAGCAACGC
GGCCTTTTTACGGTTCCTGGCCTTTTGCTGGCCTTTTGCTCACATGTTCTTTCCTGCGTTATCCCCTGAT
TCTGTGGATAACCGTATTACCGCCTTTGAGTGAGCTGATACCGCTCGCCGCAGCCGAACGACCGAGCGCA
GCGAGTCAGTGAGCGAGGAAGCGGAAGAGCGCCCAATACGCAAACCGCCTCTCCCCGCGCGTTGGCCGAT
TCATTAATGCAGCTGGCACGACAGGTTTCCCGACTGGAAAGCGGGCAGTGAGCGCAACGCAATTAATGTG
AGTTAGCTCACTCATTAGGCACCCCAGGCTTTACACTTTATGCTTCCGGCTCGTATGTTGTGTGGAATTG
TGAGCGGATAACAATTTCACACAGGAAACAGCTATGACCATGATTACGCCAAGCGCGCAATTAACCCTCA
CTAAAGGGAACAAAAGCTGGAGCTGCAAGCTTAATGTAGTCTTATGCAATACTCTTGTAGTCTTGCAACA
TGGTAACGATGAGTTAGCAACATGCCTTACAAGGAGAGAAAAAGCACCGTGCATGCCGATTGGTGGAAGT
AAGGTGGTACGATCGTGCCTTATTAGGAAGGCAACAGACGGGTCTGACATGGATTGGACGAACCACTGAA
TTGCCGCATTGCAGAGATATTGTATTTAAGTGCCTAGCTCGATACATAAACGGGTCTCTCTGGTTAGACC
AGATCTGAGCCTGGGAGCTCTCTGGCTAACTAGGGAACCCACTGCTTAAGCCTCAATAAAGCTTGCCTTG
AGTGCTTCAAGTAGTGTGTGCCCGTCTGTTGTGTGACTCTGGTAACTAGAGATCCCTCAGACCCTTTTAG
TCAGTGTGGAAAATCTCTAGCAGTGGCGCCCGAACAGGGACTTGAAAGCGAAAGGGAAACCAGAGGAGCT
CTCTCGACGCAGGACTCGGCTTGCTGAAGCGCGCACGGCAAGAGGCGAGGGGCGGCGACTGGTGAGTACG
CCAAAAATTTTGACTAGCGGAGGCTAGAAGGAGAGAGATGGGTGCGAGAGCGTCAGTATTAAGCGGGGGA
GAATTAGATCGCGATGGGAAAAAATTCGGTTAAGGCCAGGGGGAAAGAAAAAATATAAATTAAAACATAT
AGTATGGGCAAGCAGGGAGCTAGAACGATTCGCAGTTAATCCTGGCCTGTTAGAAACATCAGAAGGCTGT
AGACAAATACTGGGACAGCTACAACCATCCCTTCAGACAGGATCAGAAGAACTTAGATCATTATATAATA
CAGTAGCAACCCTCTATTGTGTGCATCAAAGGATAGAGATAAAAGACACCAAGGAAGCTTTAGACAAGAT
AGAGGAAGAGCAAAACAAAAGTAAGACCACCGCACAGCAAGCGGCCGCTGATCTTCAGACCTGGAGGAGG
AGATATGAGGGACAATTGGAGAAGTGAATTATATAAATATAAAGTAGTAAAAATTGAACCATTAGGAGTA
GCACCCACCAAGGCAAAGAGAAGAGTGGTGCAGAGAGAAAAAAGAGCAGTGGGAATAGGAGCTTTGTTCC
TTGGGTTCTTGGGAGCAGCAGGAAGCACTATGGGCGCAGCGTCAATGACGCTGACGGTACAGGCCAGACA
ATTATTGTCTGGTATAGTGCAGCAGCAGAACAATTTGCTGAGGGCTATTGAGGCGCAACAGCATCTGTTG
CAACTCACAGTCTGGGGCATCAAGCAGCTCCAGGCAAGAATCCTGGCTGTGGAAAGATACCTAAAGGATC
AACAGCTCCTGGGGATTTGGGGTTGCTCTGGAAAACTCATTTGCACCACTGCTGTGCCTTGGAATGCTAG
TTGGAGTAATAAATCTCTGGAACAGATTTGGAATCACACGACCTGGATGGAGTGGGACAGAGAAATTAAC
AATTACACAAGCTTAATACACTCCTTAATTGAAGAATCGCAAAACCAGCAAGAAAAGAATGAACAAGAAT
TATTGGAATTAGATAAATGGGCAAGTTTGTGGAATTGGTTTAACATAACAAATTGGCTGTGGTATATAAA
ATTATTCATAATGATAGTAGGAGGCTTGGTAGGTTTAAGAATAGTTTTTGCTGTACTTTCTATAGTGAAT
AGAGTTAGGCAGGGATATTCACCATTATCGTTTCAGACCCACCTCCCAACCCCGAGGGGACCCGACAGGC
CCGAAGGAATAGAAGAAGAAGGTGGAGAGAGAGACAGAGACAGATCCATTCGATTAGTGAACGGATCTCG
ACGGTATCGATCACGAGACTAGCCTCGAGCGGCCGCCCCCTTCACCGAGGGCCTATTTCCCATGATTCCT
TCATATTTGCATATACGATACAAGGCTGTTAGAGAGATAATTGGAATTAATTTGACTGTAAACACAAAGA
TATTAGTACAAAATACGTGACGTAGAAAGTAATAATTTCTTGGGTAGTTTGCAGTTTTAAAATTATGTTT
TAAAATGGACTATCATATGCTTACCGTAACTTGAAAGTATTTCGATTTCTTGGCTTTATATATCTTGTGG
AAAGGACGAAACACCGTGGGACTGGGGAGGGAGAGGTTTTAGAGCTAGAAATAGCAAGTTAAAATAAGGC
TAGTCCGTTATCAACTTGAAAAAGTGGCACCGAGTCGGTGCTTTTTTTGAATTCTCGACCTCGAGACAAA
TGGCAGTATTCATCCACAATTTTAAAAGAAAAGGGGGGATTGGGGGGTACAGTGCAGGGGAAAGAATAGT
AGACATAATAGCAACAGACATACAAACTAAAGAATTACAAAAACAAATTACAAAAATTCAAAATTTTCGG
GTTTATTACAGGGACAGCAGAGATCCACTTTGGCCGCGGCTCGAGGGGG
Features (pLannotate 1.2.2; 26 found; start..end, strand, type, name):
    529..1128    +  CDS            PuroR: puromycin N-acetyltransferase; pac from Streptomyces alboniger; confers resistance to puromycin
   1171..1254    +  CDS            nef (fragment): NEF_HV1Z2 - Experimental evidence at protein level: Swiss-Prot protein existence level 1. Extracellular Nef protein targets CD4(+) T-lymphocytes for apoptosis by interacting with CXCR4 surface receptors. From Human immunodeficiency virus type 1 group M subtype D (isolate Z2/CDC-Z34) (HIV-1).
   1256..1489    +  LTR            3' LTR (ΔU3): self-inactivating 3' long terminal repeat (LTR) from HIV-1
   1561..1682    +  polyA_signal   SV40 poly(A) signal: SV40 polyadenylation signal
   1722..1857    +  rep_origin     SV40 ori: SV40 origin of replication
   1878..1896    -  promoter       T7 promoter: promoter for bacteriophage T7 RNA polymerase
   1904..2059    +  CDS            lacZα (fragment): LacZα fragment of β-galactosidase; lacZ fragment
   2064..2492    +  rep_origin     f1 ori (sequence partly withheld): f1 bacteriophage origin of replication; arrow indicates direction of (+) strand synthesis
   2545..2649    +  promoter       AmpR promoter: bla
   2650..3510    +  CDS            AmpR: β-lactamase; bla; confers resistance to ampicillin, carbenicillin, and related antibiotics
   3681..4269    +  rep_origin     ori: high-copy-number ColE1/pMB1/pBR322/pUC origin of replication
   4452..4544    +  CDS            lacI (fragment): lac repressor; lacI; The lac repressor binds to the lac operator to inhibit transcription in E. coli. This inhibition can be relieved by adding lactose or isopropyl-β-D-thiogalactopyranoside (IPTG).
   4557..4578    +  protein_bind   CAP binding site: CAP binding activates transcription in the presence of cAMP. E. coli catabolite activator protein
   4593..4623    +  promoter       lac promoter: promoter for the E. coli lac operon
   4631..4647    +  protein_bind   lac operator: The lac repressor binds to the lac operator to inhibit transcription in E. coli. This inhibition can be relieved by adding lactose or isopropyl-β-D-thiogalactopyranoside (IPTG). lac repressor encoded by lacI
   4692..4710    +  promoter       T3 promoter: promoter for bacteriophage T3 RNA polymerase
   4738..4964    +  promoter       RSV promoter: Rous sarcoma virus enhancer/promoter
   4965..5145    +  LTR            5' LTR (truncated): truncated 5' long terminal repeat (LTR) from HIV-1
   5192..5317    +  misc_feature   HIV-1 Ψ: packaging signal of human immunodeficiency virus type 1
   5301..5664    +  CDS            HIV-1 gag (fragment): gag protein from human immunodeficiency virus 1; gag
   5810..6043    +  misc_feature   RRE: The Rev response element (RRE) of HIV-1 allows for Rev-dependent mRNA export from the nucleus to the cytoplasm.
   6420..6520    +  CDS            Rev (fragment): human immunodeficiency virus 1 (HIV-1) Rev protein; rev; enhances nuclear export of unspliced and incompletely spliced viral mRNAs
   6570..6810    +  promoter       U6 promoter: RNA polymerase III promoter for human U6 snRNA
   6839..6914    +  misc_RNA       gRNA scaffold: guide RNA scaffold for the Streptococcus pyogenes CRISPR/Cas9 system
   6963..7080    +  misc_feature   cPPT/CTS: central polypurine tract and central termination sequence of HIV-1
   7129..507     +  promoter       hPGK promoter (across the origin): human phosphoglycerate kinase 1 promoter
