[The description below was written by a language model from this plasmid's Addgene catalogue record and pLannotate feature annotations shown in this document.]
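Description:
pLKO.1-puro U6 sgRNA Oct4A -12 is a third-generation-style, self-inactivating lentiviral plasmid built on the pLKO.1 backbone and adapted for CRISPR guide RNA delivery to mammalian cells. In bacteria it is maintained through a high-copy ColE1/pUC-type origin with ampicillin selection (AmpR under its own bla promoter). An f1 origin and remnants of a cloning-vector lac region, with T7 and T3 promoters, are also annotated. The viral genome is transcribed from a chimeric RSV promoter fused to a truncated HIV-1 5' LTR. It carries the Ψ packaging signal with an adjoining gag fragment, the Rev response element for Rev-dependent nuclear export, a cPPT/CTS element, and a ΔU3 3' LTR that inactivates LTR promoter activity after integration. An SV40 poly(A) signal and SV40 origin lie downstream. No packaging or envelope genes are annotated, so these functions would have to be supplied separately.

The payload is a human U6 RNA polymerase III promoter driving a single guide RNA, made up of a targeting spacer joined to the Streptococcus pyogenes Cas9 scaffold. The spacer was inserted via BfuAI sites that were destroyed during cloning. It targets human POU5F1 (OCT4), isoform A, at a position 12 bp from the transcription start site. A separate hPGK promoter drives puromycin N-acetyltransferase, allowing selection of transduced cells. The plasmid encodes no Cas9, which must come from another source. The promoter-proximal target and the associated publication point to use with Cas9 effector proteins to regulate OCT4 transcription in human pluripotent stem cells. The catalogue's "insert size" of 7,132 bp matches the full plasmid length rather than the short sgRNA insert.
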