Addgene plasmid #50921: pLKO.1-puro U6 sgRNA Oct4A -12
Purpose: U6 driven sgRNA targeting OCT4 isoform A -12 bp from TSS
Depositing lab: Rene Maehr & Scot Wolfe. Depositing organization: University of Massachusetts, Worcester. Publication: Cas9 effector-mediated regulation of transcription and differentiation in human pluripotent stem cells. Kearns NA, Genga RM, Enuameh MS, Garber M, Wolfe SA, Maehr R. Development. 2014 Jan;141(1):219-23. doi: 10.1242/dev.103341. PubMed 24346702.
Backbone
  Vector backbone: pLKO.1
  Backbone size w/o insert (bp): 7145
  Vector type: Mammalian Expression, Lentiviral, CRISPR
  Selectable markers: Puromycin
Growth in bacteria
  Bacterial resistance: Ampicillin, 100 μg/mL
  Growth temperature: 37°C
  Growth strain: NEB Stable
  Copy number: High Copy
Gene/Insert
  Gene/Insert name: Oct4A -12 sgRNA
  Species: H. sapiens (human)
  Insert size (bp): 7132
  Entrez Gene: POU5F1 (a.k.a. OCT3, OCT4, OCT4Borf1, OTF-3, OTF3, OTF4, Oct-3, Oct-4, Oct3/4)
  Promoter: U6
  Cloning method: Restriction Enzyme; 5′ cloning site BfuAI (destroyed during cloning); 3′ cloning site BfuAi (destroyed during cloning)
  Sequencing primers: 5′ CGTGACGTAGAAAGTAATAATTTC; 3′ CCTCGAGCCGCGGCCAAAG
Terms and licenses: Academic/Nonprofit Terms; Industry Terms: Not Available to Industry
Depositor comments: gRNA target sequence GTGGGACTGGGGAGGGAGAG
How to cite: pLKO.1-puro U6 sgRNA Oct4A -12 was a gift from Rene Maehr & Scot Wolfe (Addgene plasmid # 50921 ; http://n2t.net/addgene:50921 ; RRID:Addgene_50921)
