>Addgene plasmid #50921 | pLKO.1-puro U6 sgRNA Oct4A -12 | addgene partial sequence | sequence record 78166 | hU6-F 5'-GAGGGCCTATTTCCCATGATT-3'
GCTGTTAGAGAGATAATTGGAATTAATTTGACTGTAAACACAAAGATATTAGTACAAAATACGTGACGTA
GAAAGTAATAATTTCTTGGGTAGTTTGCAGTTTTAAAATTATGTTTTAAAATGGACTATCATATGCTTAC
CGTAACTTGAAAGTATTTCGATTTCTTGGCTTTATATATCTTGTGGAAAGGACGAAACACCGTGGGACTG
GGGAGGGAGAGGTTTTAGAGCTAGAAATAGCAAGTTAAAATAAGGCTAGTCCGTTATCAACTTGAAAAAG
TGGCACCGAGTCGGTGCTTTTTTTGAATTCTCGACCTCGAGACAAATGGCAGTATTCATCCACAATTTTA
AAAGAAAAGGGGGGATTGGGGGGTACAGTGCAGGGGAAAGAATAGTAGACATAATAGCAACAGACATACA
AACTAAAGAATTACAAAAACAAATTACAAAAATTCAAAATTTTCGGGTTTATTACAGGGACAGCAGAGAT
CCACTTTGGCCGCGGCTCGAGGGGGTTGGGGTTGCGCCTTTTCCAAGGCAGCCCTGGGTTTGCGCAGGGA
CGCGGCTGCTCTGGGCGTGGTTCCGGGAAACGCAGCGGCGCCGACCCTGGGTCTCGCACATTCTTCACGT
CCGTTCGCAGCGTCACCCGGATCTTCGCCGCTACCCTTGTGGGCCCCCCGGCGACGCTTCCTGCTCCGCC
CCTAAGTCGGGAAGGTTCCTTGCGGTTCGCGGCGTGCCGGACGTGACAAACGGAAGCCGCACGTCTCACT
AGTACCCTCGCAGACGGACAGCGCCAGGGAGCAATGGCAGCGCGCCGACCGCGATGGGCTGTGGCCAATA
GCGGCTGCTCAGCA
